>Addgene plasmid #41726 | 4xCSL-luciferase | addgene full sequence | sequence record 181114 | Addgene NGS Result
GTACGTGGAGGTTTTACTTGCTTTAAAAAACCTCCCACACCTCCCCCTGAACCTGAAACATAAAATGAAT
GCAATTGTTGTTGTTAACTTGTTTATTGCAGCTTATAATGGTTACAAATAAAGCAATAGCATCACAAATT
TCACAAATAAAGCATTTTTTTCACTGCATTCTAGTTGTGGTTTGTCCAAACTCATCAATGTATCTTATGG
TACTGTAACTGAGCTAACATAACCCGGGGAATTCGCCGTGGGAAAATCGCCGTGGGAAAATCGCCGTGGG
AAAATCGCCGTGGGAAAATTCGAGGATCTCCGCATTGCAGAGATAATTGTATTTAAGTGCCTAGCTCGAT
ACAATAAACGCCATTTGACCATTCACCACATTGGTGTGCACCTCCAAGCTTGGCATTCCGGTACTGTTGG
TAAAATGGAAGACGCCAAAAACATAAAGAAAGGCCCGGCGCCATTCTATCCTCTAGAGGATGGAACCGCT
GGAGAGCAACTGCATAAGGCTATGAAGAGATACGCCCTGGTTCCTGGAACAATTGCTTTTACAGATGCAC
ATATCGAGGTGAACATCACGTACGCGGAATACTTCGAAATGTCCGTTCGGTTGGCAGAAGCTATGAAACG
ATATGGGCTGAATACAAATCACAGAATCGTCGTATGCAGTGAAAACTCTCTTCAATTCTTTATGCCGGTG
TTGGGCGCGTTATTTATCGGAGTTGCAGTTGCGCCCGCGAACGACATTTATAATGAACGTGAATTGCTCA
ACAGTATGAACATTTCGCAGCCTACCGTAGTGTTTGTTTCCAAAAAGGGGTTGCAAAAAATTTTGAACGT
GCAAAAAAAATTACCAATAATCCAGAAAATTATTATCATGGATTCTAAAACGGATTACCAGGGATTTCAG
TCGATGTACACGTTCGTCACATCTCATCTACCTCCCGGTTTTAATGAATACGATTTTGTACCAGAGTCCT
TTGATCGTGACAAAACAATTGCACTGATAATGAATTCCTCTGGATCTACTGGGTTACCTAAGGGTGTGGC
CCTTCCGCATAGAACTGCCTGCGTCAGATTCTCGCATGCCAGAGATCCTATTTTTGGCAATCAAATCATT
CCGGATACTGCGATTTTAAGTGTTGTTCCATTCCATCACGGTTTTGGAATGTTTACTACACTCGGATATT
TGATATGTGGATTTCGAGTCGTCTTAATGTATAGATTTGAAGAAGAGCTGTTTTTACGATCCCTTCAGGA
TTACAAAATTCAAAGTGCGTTGCTAGTACCAACCCTATTTTCATTCTTCGCCAAAAGCACTCTGATTGAC
AAATACGATTTATCTAATTTACACGAAATTGCTTCTGGGGGCGCACCTCTTTCGAAAGAAGTCGGGGAAG
CGGTTGCAAAACGCTTCCATCTTCCAGGGATACGACAAGGATATGGGCTCACTGAGACTACATCAGCTAT
TCTGATTACACCCGAGGGGGATGATAAACCGGGCGCGGTCGGTAAAGTTGTTCCATTTTTTGAAGCGAAG
GTTGTGGATCTGGATACCGGGAAAACGCTGGGCGTTAATCAGAGAGGCGAATTATGTGTCAGAGGACCTA
TGATTATGTCCGGTTATGTAAACAATCCGGAAGCGACCAACGCCTTGATTGACAAGGATGGATGGCTACA
TTCTGGAGACATAGCTTACTGGGACGAAGACGAACACTTCTTCATAGTTGACCGCTTGAAGTCTTTAATT
AAATACAAAGGATATCAGGTGGCCCCCGCTGAATTGGAATCGATATTGTTACAACACCCCAACATCTTCG
ACGCGGGCGTGGCAGGTCTTCCCGACGATGACGCCGGTGAACTTCCCGCCGCCGTTGTTGTTTTGGAGCA
CGGAAAGACGATGACGGAAAAAGAGATCGTGGATTACGTCGCCAGTCAAGTAACAACCGCGAAAAAGTTG
CGCGGAGGAGTTGTGTTTGTGGACGAAGTACCGAAAGGTCTTACCGGAAAACTCGACGCAAGAAAAATCA
GAGAGATCCTCATAAAGGCCAAGAAGGGCGGAAAGTCCAAATTGTAAAATGTAACTGTATTCAGCGATGA
CGAAATTCTTAGCTATTGTAATACTGCGATGAGTGGCAGGGCGGGGCGTAATTTTTTTAAGGCAGTTATT
GGTGCCCTTAAACGCCTGGTTGCTACGCCTGAATAAGTGATAATAAGCGGATGAATGGCAGAAATTCGCC
GGATCTTTGTGAAGGAACCTTACTTCTGTGGTGTGACATAATTGGACAAACTACCTACAGAGATTTAAAG
CTCTAAGGTAAATATAAAATTTTTAAGTGTATAATGTGTTAAACTACTGATTCTAATTGTTTGTGTATTT
TAGATTCCAACCTATGGAACTGATGAATGGGAGCAGTGGTGGAATGCCTTTAATGAGGAAAACCTGTTTT
GCTCAGAAGAAATGCCATCTAGTGATGATGAGGCTACTGCTGACTCTCAACATTCTACTCCTCCAAAAAA
GAAGAGAAAGGTAGAAGACCCCAAGGACTTTCCTTCAGAATTGCTAAGTTTTTTGAGTCATGCTGTGTTT
AGTAATAGAACTCTTGCTTGCTTTGCTATTTACACCACAAAGGAAAAAGCTGCACTGCTATACAAGAAAA
TTATGGAAAAATATTCTGTAACCTTTATAAGTAGGCATAACAGTTATAATCATAACATACTGTTTTTTCT
TACTCCACACAGGCATAGAGTGTCTGCTATTAATAACTATGCTCAAAAATTGTGTACCTTTAGCTTTTTA
ATTTGTAAAGGGGTTAATAAGGAATATTTGATGTATAGTGCCTTGACTAGAGATCATAATCAGCCATACC
ACATTTGTAGAGGTTTTACTTGCTTTAAAAAACCTCCCACACCTCCCCCTGAACCTGAAACATAAAATGA
ATGCAATTGTTGTTGTTAACTTGTTTATTGCAGCTTATAATGGTTACAAATAAAGCAATAGCATCACAAA
TTTCACAAATAAAGCATTTTTTTCACTGCATTCTAGTTGTGGTTTGTCCAAACTCATCAATGTATCTTAT
CATGTCTGGATCCGTCGACCGATGCCCTTGAGAGCCTTCAACCCAGTCAGCTCCTTCCGGTGGGCGCGGG
GCATGACTATCGTCGCCGCACTTATGACTGTCTTCTTTATCATGCAACTCGTAGGACAGGTGCCGGCAGC
GCTCTTCCGCTTCCTCGCTCACTGACTCGCTGCGCTCGGTCGTTCGGCTGCGGCGAGCGGTATCAGCTCA
CTCAAAGGCGGTAATACGGTTATCCACAGAATCAGGGGATAACGCAGGAAAGAACATGTGAGCAAAAGGC
CAGCAAAAGGCCAGGAACCGTAAAAAGGCCGCGTTGCTGGCGTTTTTCCATAGGCTCCGCCCCCCTGACG
AGCATCACAAAAATCGACGCTCAAGTCAGAGGTGGCGAAACCCGACAGGACTATAAAGATACCAGGCGTT
TCCCCCTGGAAGCTCCCTCGTGCGCTCTCCTGTTCCGACCCTGCCGCTTACCGGATACCTGTCCGCCTTT
CTCCCTTCGGGAAGCGTGGCGCTTTCTCATAGCTCACGCTGTAGGTATCTCAGTTCGGTGTAGGTCGTTC
GCTCCAAGCTGGGCTGTGTGCACGAACCCCCCGTTCAGCCCGACCGCTGCGCCTTATCCGGTAACTATCG
TCTTGAGTCCAACCCGGTAAGACACGACTTATCGCCACTGGCAGCAGCCACTGGTAACAGGATTAGCAGA
GCGAGGTATGTAGGCGGTGCTACAGAGTTCTTGAAGTGGTGGCCTAACTACGGCTACACTAGAAGAACAG
TATTTGGTATCTGCGCTCTGCTGAAGCCAGTTACCTTCGGAAAAAGAGTTGGTAGCTCTTGATCCGGCAA
ACAAACCACCGCTGGTAGCGGTGGTTTTTTTGTTTGCAAGCAGCAGATTACGCGCAGAAAAAAAGGATCT
CAAGAAGATCCTTTGATCTTTTCTACGGGGTCTGACGCTCAGTGGAACGAAAACTCACGTTAAGGGATTT
TGGTCATGAGATTATCAAAAAGGATCTTCACCTAGATCCTTTTAAATTAAAAATGAAGTTTTAAATCAAT
CTAAAGTATATATGAGTAAACTTGGTCTGACAGTTACCAATGCTTAATCAGTGAGGCACCTATCTCAGCG
ATCTGTCTATTTCGTTCATCCATAGTTGCCTGACTCCCCGTCGTGTAGATAACTACGATACGGGAGGGCT
TACCATCTGGCCCCAGTGCTGCAATGATACCGCGAGACCCACGCTCACCGGCTCCAGATTTATCAGCAAT
AAACCAGCCAGCCGGAAGGGCCGAGCGCAGAAGTGGTCCTGCAACTTTATCCGCCTCCATCCAGTCTATT
AATTGTTGCCGGGAAGCTAGAGTAAGTAGTTCGCCAGTTAATAGTTTGCGCAACGTTGTTGCCATTGCTA
CAGGCATCGTGGTGTCACGCTCGTCGTTTGGTATGGCTTCATTCAGCTCCGGTTCCCAACGATCAAGGCG
AGTTACATGATCCCCCATGTTGTGCAAAAAAGCGGTTAGCTCCTTCGGTCCTCCGATCGTTGTCAGAAGT
AAGTTGGCCGCAGTGTTATCACTCATGGTTATGGCAGCACTGCATAATTCTCTTACTGTCATGCCATCCG
TAAGATGCTTTTCTGTGACTGGTGAGTACTCAACCAAGTCATTCTGAGAATAGTGTATGCGGCGACCGAG
TTGCTCTTGCCCGGCGTCAATACGGGATAATACCGCGCCACATAGCAGAACTTTAAAAGTGCTCATCATT
GGAAAACGTTCTTCGGGGCGAAAACTCTCAAGGATCTTACCGCTGTTGAGATCCAGTTCGATGTAACCCA
CTCGTGCACCCAACTGATCTTCAGCATCTTTTACTTTCACCAGCGTTTCTGGGTGAGCAAAAACAGGAAG
GCAAAATGCCGCAAAAAAGGGAATAAGGGCGACACGGAAATGTTGAATACTCATACTCTTCCTTTTTCAA
TATTATTGAAGCATTTATCAGGGTTATTGTCTCATGAGCGGATACATATTTGAATGTATTTAGAAAAATA
AACAAATAGGGGTTCCGCGCACATTTCCCCGAAAAGTGCCACCTG
[124 nt withheld, positions 5156-5279]
C
[91 nt withheld, positions 5281-5371]
A
[49 nt withheld, positions 5373-5421]
CCTTTGACGTTGGAGTCCACGTTCTTT
[37 nt withheld, positions 5449-5485]
ACCCTATCTCGGTCTATTCTTTTGATTTATAAGGGATTTTGCCGATTTCGGCCTATTGGTTAAAAAATGA
GCTGATTTAACAAAAATTTAACGCGAATTTTAACAAAATATTAACGCTTACAATTTGCCATTCGCCATTC
AGGCTGCGCAACTGTTGGGAAGGGCGATCGGTGCGGGCCTCTTCGCTATTACGCCAGCCCAAGCTACCAT
GATAAGTAAGTAATATTAAG
Features (pLannotate 1.2.2; 15 found; start..end, strand, type, name):
     86..207     +  polyA_signal   SV40 poly(A) signal: SV40 polyadenylation signal
    309..392     +  promoter       RSV promoter (fragment): Rous sarcoma virus enhancer/promoter
    425..2074    +  CDS            LUCI_PHOPY: Experimental evidence at protein level: Swiss-Prot protein existence level 1. Produces green light with a wavelength of 562 nm. From Photinus pyralis (Common eastern firefly) (Lampyris pyralis).
   2122..2152    +  CDS            CmR (fragment): chloramphenicol acetyltransferase confers resistance to chloramphenicol
   2242..2316    +  CDS            small t antigen (fragment): SV40 (simian virus 40) small t antigen
   2318..2383    +  intron         small t intron: SV40 (simian virus 40) small t antigen intron
   2513..2533    +  CDS            SV40 NLS: nuclear localization signal of SV40 (simian virus 40) large T antigen
   2852..2935    +  CDS            large T antigen (fragment): large T antigen from SV40 (simian virus 40)
   2958..3092    +  polyA_signal   SV40 poly(A) signal: SV40 polyadenylation signal
   3093..3225    +  CDS            TcR (fragment): tetracycline efflux protein; tet; confers resistance to tetracycline
   3405..3993    -  rep_origin     ori: high-copy-number ColE1/pMB1/pBR322/pUC origin of replication
   4164..5024    -  CDS            AmpR: β-lactamase; bla; confers resistance to ampicillin, carbenicillin, and related antibiotics
   5025..5129    -  promoter       AmpR promoter: bla
   5156..5584    +  rep_origin     f1 ori (sequence partly withheld): f1 bacteriophage origin of replication; arrow indicates direction of (+) strand synthesis
   5616..5683    -  CDS            lacZα (fragment): LacZα fragment of β-galactosidase; lacZ fragment
