[The description below was written by a language model from this plasmid's Addgene catalogue record and pLannotate feature annotations shown in this document.]
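Description:
4xCSL-luciferase (also called 4xCBS-luciferase) is a mammalian firefly luciferase reporter plasmid built on RSV-TATA pGL2, a derivative of pGL2-Basic in which a Rous sarcoma virus TATA box supplies a minimal promoter intended to keep basal luciferase activity low. It is propagated in E. coli as a high-copy plasmid through a ColE1/pUC-type origin with ampicillin selection (AmpR under its bla promoter). An f1 origin is also present. The sequenced record is 5,715 nt.

The insert is a multimerized array of four high-affinity binding sites for CSL (CBF1/RBP-J family), the DNA-binding transcription factor through which Notch signals. The array was taken as a BamHI fragment from a CBF1 reporter plasmid and ligated into the BglII/BamHI-cut backbone, destroying the cloning sites. The feature table does not annotate the CSL sites themselves. It does show a short RSV promoter fragment, consistent with the TATA element, immediately upstream of the Photinus pyralis luciferase coding sequence. An SV40 poly(A) signal lies upstream of this region, a standard pGL2 feature that limits read-through transcription from the backbone. Downstream of luciferase are the SV40 small t intron and a second SV40 poly(A) signal for transcript processing. The small fragments annotated as CmR, TcR, lacZα, small t and large T antigen, and the SV40 NLS appear to be backbone or SV40-derived remnants rather than functional genes.

Because the minimal promoter is weak by itself, luciferase output depends on activation through the CSL sites. The plasmid therefore serves as a transcriptional readout of Notch/CSL activity in transfected mammalian cells, and the associated publication concerns presenilin-dependent proteolysis of the murine Notch homologs.
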