Addgene plasmid #41726: 4xCSL-luciferase
Depositing lab: Raphael Kopan. Depositing organization: Washington University in Saint Louis. Publication: Murine notch homologs (N1-4) undergo presenilin-dependent proteolysis. Saxena MT, Schroeter EH, Mumm JS, Kopan R. J Biol Chem. 2001 Oct 26;276(43):40268-73. Epub 2001 Aug 22. 10.1074/jbc.M107234200 PubMed 11518718.
Backbone
  Vector backbone: RSV-TATA pGL2
  Backbone manufacturer: Dr. D. Towler (Washington University, St. Louis)
  Modifications to backbone: From pGL2-Basic: Rous sarcoma virus TATA box inserted to reduce basal luciferase activity.
  Vector type: Mammalian Expression, Luciferase
Growth in bacteria
  Bacterial resistance: Ampicillin, 100 μg/mL
  Growth temperature: 37°C
  Growth strain: DH5alpha
  Copy number: High Copy
Gene/Insert
  Gene/Insert name: 4xCSL binding sites (alt name: 4xCBS)
  Mutation: Contains a multimerized high affinity CSL binding site (4 x CGTGGGAA)
  Tag / fusion protein: Firefly luciferase (C terminal on backbone)
  Cloning method: Restriction Enzyme; 5′ cloning site BglII/BamHI (destroyed during cloning); 3′ cloning site Bglll/BamHI (destroyed during cloning)
  Sequencing primers: 5′ F1ori-F (GTGGACTCTTGTTCCAAACTGG); 3′ LucNRev
Resource information
  A portion of this plasmid was derived from a plasmid made by: Plasmid CBF1/pGL2-GLO TATA CAT from Samuel Speck (Emory University, Atlanta, GA) Plasmid RSV-TATA pGL2 from Dwight A. Towler (Washington University School of Medicine, St. Louis, MO)
Terms and licenses: Academic/Nonprofit Terms; Industry Terms: Not Available to Industry
Depositor comments: The 4xCSL-luciferase reporter was constructed from the CBF1/pGL2-GLO TATA CAT plasmid, a gift from Dr. S. Speck. A fragment containing the multimerized high affinity CSL sites (4× CGTGGGAA) was excised by BamHI digest and ligated into a BglII/BamHI-digested RSV-TATA pGL2 vector, a gift from Dr. D. Towler. This modified vector has a TATA box from Rous sarcoma virus inserted into the pGL2-basic vector (Promega) to reduce the basal luciferase activity. Construct was sequenced for verification. Alternate plasmid name: 4xCBS-luciferase
How to cite: 4xCSL-luciferase was a gift from Raphael Kopan (Addgene plasmid # 41726 ; http://n2t.net/addgene:41726 ; RRID:Addgene_41726)
