>Addgene plasmid #41726 | 4xCSL-luciferase | addgene partial sequence | sequence record 56647 | LucNRev 5'-CCTTATGCAGTTGCTCTCC-3'
AGGATAGAATGGCGCCGGGCCTTTCTTTATGTTTTTGGCGTCTTCCATTTTACCAACAGTACCGGAATGC
CAAGCTTGGAGGTGCACACCAATGTGGTGAATGGTCAAATGGCGTTTATTGTATCGAGCTAGGCACTTAA
ATACAATTATCTCTGCAATGCGGAGATCCTCGAATTTTCCCACGGCGATTTTCCCACGGCGATTTTCCCA
CGGCGATTTTCCCACGGCGAATTCCCCGGGTTATGTTAGCTCAGTTACAGTACCATAAGATACATTGATG
AGTTTGGACAAACCACAACTAGAATGCAGTGAAAAAAATGCTTTATTTGTGAAATTTGTGATGCTATTGC
TTTATTTGTAACCATTATAAGCTGCAATAAACAAGTTAACAACAACAATTGCATTCATTTTATGTTTCAG
GTTCAGGGGGAGGTGTGGGAGGTTTTTTAAAGCAAGTAAAACCTCCACGTACCTTAATATTACTTACTTA
TCATGGTAGCTTGGGCTGGCGTAATAGCGAAGAGGCCCGCACCGATCGCCCTTCCCAACAGTTGCGCAGC
CTGAATGGCGAATGGCAAATTGTAAGCGTTAATATTTTGTTAAAATTCGCGTTAAATTTTTGTTAAATCA
GCTCATTTTTTAACCAATAGGCCGAAATCGGCAAAATCCCTTATAAATCAAAAGAATAGACCGAGATAGG
GT
[37 nt withheld, positions 703-739]
AAAGAACGTGGACTCCAACGTCAAAGG
[49 nt withheld, positions 767-815]
T
[91 nt withheld, positions 817-907]
G
[65 nt withheld, positions 909-973]
